>Addgene plasmid #11972 | pGEX-RIP | addgene partial sequence | sequence record 18722 | 11972 with pGEX5'
CGGATCTGGTTCCGCGTGGATCCCAACCAGACATGTCCTTGGACAATATTAAGATGGCATCCAGTGACCT
GCTGGAGAAGACAGACCTAGACAGCGGAGGCTTCGGGAAGGTGTCCTTGTGTTACCACAGAAGCCATGGA
TTTGTCATCCTGAAAAAAGTATACACAGGGCCCAACCGCGCTGAGTACAATGAGGTTCTCTTGGAAGAGG
GGAAGATGATGCACAGACTGAGACACAGTCGAGTGGTGAAGCTACTGGGCATCATCATAGAAGAAGGGAA
CTATTCGCTGGTGATGGAGTACATGGAGAAGGGCAACCTGATGCACGTGCTAAAGACCCAGATAGATGTC
CCACTTTCATTGAAAGGAAGGATAATCGTGGAGGCCATAGAAGGCATGTGCTACTTACATGACAAAGGTG
TGATACACAAGGACCTGAAGCCTGAGAATATCCTCGTTGATCGTGACTTTCACATTAAGATAGCCGATCT
TGGTGTGGCTTCCTTTAAGACATGGAGCAAACTGACTAAGGAGAAAGACAACAAGCAGAAAGAAGTGAGC
AGCACCACTAAGAAGAACAATGGTGGTACCCTTTACTACATGGCACCCGAACACCTGAATGACATCAATG
CAAAGCCCACGGAGAAGTCGGACGTGTACAGCTTTGGCATTGTCCTTTGGGCAATATTTGCAAAAAAGGA
GCCCTATGAGAATGTCATCTGTACTGAGCAGTTCGTGATCTGCAT
