[The description below was written by a language model from this plasmid's Addgene catalogue record.]
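Description:
pGEX-RIP is a bacterial expression plasmid built on the pGEX4T1 backbone (about 4.9 kb without insert) for producing mouse RIP (RIP1, encoded by Ripk1) as a glutathione S-transferase fusion protein in E. coli. It is maintained as a high-copy plasmid under ampicillin selection. No feature table accompanies the record, so the promoter, origin and other backbone elements are not explicitly listed. Vectors of the pGEX-4T series generally drive the GST fusion from an IPTG-inducible tac promoter, carry a lacI repressor gene, and place a thrombin cleavage site between GST and the cloning sites, but these details are not confirmed here for this particular construct.

The insert is roughly 1.95 kb of mouse Ripk1 coding sequence, cloned by restriction digestion between BamHI at the 5′ end and XhoI at the 3′ end. Both sites are preserved, so the insert can be excised or transferred to another vector. The GST tag comes from the backbone and sits at the N terminus of RIP, which allows the fusion protein to be captured on glutathione resin for purification or used as immobilised bait.

RIP1 is a kinase and adaptor protein in TNF receptor signalling. The associated publication concerns NEMO recognition of Lys 63-linked polyubiquitin chains in NF-κB activation. That context suggests recombinant GST-RIP was made for in vitro work such as binding, pull-down or ubiquitination assays, although the record does not state the specific application.
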