Addgene plasmid #11972: pGEX-RIP
Depositing lab: Jon Ashwell. Depositing organization: National Cancer Institute (NCI). Publication: NEMO is a sensor of Lys 63-linked polyubiquitination and functions in NF-kappaB activation. Wu CJ, Conze DB, Li T, Srinivasula SM, Ashwell JD. Nat Cell Biol. 2006 Apr . 8(4):398-406. 10.1038/ncb1384 PubMed 16547522.
Backbone
  Vector backbone: pGEX4T1
  Backbone size w/o insert (bp): 4900
  Vector type: Bacterial Expression
Growth in bacteria
  Bacterial resistance: Ampicillin, 100 μg/mL
  Growth temperature: 37°C
  Growth strain: DH5alpha
  Copy number: High Copy
Gene/Insert
  Gene/Insert name: RIP (alt name: RIP1)
  Species: M. musculus (mouse)
  Insert size (bp): 1950
  GenBank ID: NM_009068
  Entrez Gene: Ripk1 (a.k.a. D330015H01Rik, RIP, RIP-1, Rinp, Rip1)
  Tag / fusion protein: GST (N terminal on backbone)
  Cloning method: Restriction Enzyme; 5′ cloning site BamHI (not destroyed); 3′ cloning site XhoI (not destroyed)
  Sequencing primers: 5′ pGEX 5' primer
Terms and licenses: Academic/Nonprofit Terms; Industry Terms: Not Available to Industry
How to cite: pGEX-RIP was a gift from Jon Ashwell (Addgene plasmid # 11972 ; http://n2t.net/addgene:11972 ; RRID:Addgene_11972)
